>Addgene plasmid #138758 | pPD529 VP16-ZF36 | addgene full sequence | sequence record 320183 | Addgene NGS Result
GACGGATCGGGAGATCTCCCGATCCCCTATGGTGCACTCTCAGTACAATCTGCTCTGATGCCGCATAGTT
AAGCCAGTATCTGCTCCCTGCTTGTGTGTTGGAGGTCGCTGAGTAGTGCGCGAGCAAAATTTAAGCTACA
ACAAGGCAAGGCTTGACCGACAATTGCATGAAGAATCTGCTTAGGGTTAGGCGTTTTGCGCTGCTTCGCG
ATGTACGGGCCAGATATACGCGTTGACATTGATTATTGACTAGTTATTAATAGTAATCAATTACGGGGTC
ATTAGTTCATAGCCCATATATGGAGTTCCGCGTTACATAACTTACGGTAAATGGCCCGCCTGGCTGACCG
CCCAACGACCCCCGCCCATTGACGTCAATAATGACGTATGTTCCCATAGTAACGCCAATAGGGACTTTCC
ATTGACGTCAATGGGTGGAGTATTTACGGTAAACTGCCCACTTGGCAGTACATCAAGTGTATCATATGCC
AAGTACGCCCCCTATTGACGTCAATGACGGTAAATGGCCCGCCTGGCATTATGCCCAGTACATGACCTTA
TGGGACTTTCCTACTTGGCAGTACATCTACGTATTAGTCATCGCTATTACCATGGTGATGCGGTTTTGGC
AGTACATCAATGGGCGTGGATAGCGGTTTGACTCACGGGGATTTCCAAGTCTCCACCCCATTGACGTCAA
TGGGAGTTTGTTTTGGCACCAAAATCAACGGGACTTTCCAAAATGTCGTAACAACTCCGCCCCATTGACG
CAAATGGGCGGTAGGCGTGTACGGTGGGAGGTCTATATAAGCAGAGCTCTCTGGCTAACTAGAGAACCCA
CTGCTTACTGGCTTATCGAAATTAATACGACTCACTATAGGGAGTCCCAAGCTGGCTAGCGCCACCATGG
ATTATAAGGATCACGATGGCGACTACAAGGACCACGATATTGACTACAAAGACGATGACGATAAAATGGC
TCCTAAGAAAAAGCGCAAAGTCGGTATCCATGGCGTTCCCGGATCCGTCGACGGTGGACTGCAGGCCCCA
CCAACCGATGTTTCTTTAGGTGATGAGTTACATTTGGACGGTGAGGACGTAGCTATGGCACATGCAGATG
CCTTAGACGATTTTGACTTGGATATGTTAGGAGATGGAGATTCACCAGGACCTGGTTTCACACCACACGA
TTCAGCTCCATACGGTGCTTTGGACATGGCCGATTTCGAATTTGAACAGATGTTTACTGATGCCTTGGGT
ATAGACGAATACGGTGGTGGAGGTACCGGTGGAGCTAGACCCGGGGAGCGCCCCTTCCAGTGTCGCATTT
GCATGCGGAACTTTTCGGGTAGACAAGCTTTGGATAGACATACCCGTACTCATACCGGTGAAAAACCGTT
TCAGTGTCGGATCTGTATGCGAAATTTCTCCGATAAAGCTAATTTGACTAGACATCTACGTACGCACACC
GGCGAGAAGCCATTCCAATGCCGAATATGCATGCGCAACTTCAGTCAAAGAAATAATTTGGGTAGACACC
TAAAAACCCACCTGAGAGGATCTTAAGCGGCCGCTCGAGTCTAGAGGGCCCGTTTAAACCCGCTGATCAG
CCTCGACTGTGCCTTCTAGTTGCCAGCCATCTGTTGTTTGCCCCTCCCCCGTGCCTTCCTTGACCCTGGA
AGGTGCCACTCCCACTGTCCTTTCCTAATAAAATGAGGAAATTGCATCGCATTGTCTGAGTAGGTGTCAT
TCTATTCTGGGGGGTGGGGTGGGGCAGGACAGCAAGGGGGAGGATTGGGAAGTCAATAGCAGGCATGCTG
GGGATGCGGTGGGCTCTATGGCTTCTGAGGCGGAAAGAACCAGCTGGGGCTCTAGGGGGTATCCCC
[124 nt withheld, positions 1887-2010]
C
[91 nt withheld, positions 2012-2102]
A
[49 nt withheld, positions 2104-2152]
CCTTTGACGTTGGAGTCCACGTTCTTT
[37 nt withheld, positions 2180-2216]
ACCCTATCTCGGTCTATTCTTTTGATTTATAAGGGATTTTGCCGATTTCGGCCTATTGGTTAAAAAATGA
GCTGATTTAACAAAAATTTAACGCGAATTAATTCTGTGGAATGTGTGTCAGTTAGGCTCAATTAGTCAGC
AACCATAGTCCCGCCCCTAACTCCGCCCATCCCGCCCCTAACTCCGCCCAGTTCCGCCCATTCTCCGCCC
CATGGCTGACTAATTTTTTTTATTTATGCAGAGGCCGAGGCCGCCTCTGCCTCTGAGCTATTCCAGAAGT
AGTGAGGAGGCTTTTTTGGAGGCCTAGGCTTTTGCAAAAAGCTCCCGGGAGCTTGTATATCCATTTTCGG
AGGTTGGGCTTCGGAATCGTTTTCCGGGACGCCGGCTGGATGATCCTCCAGCGCGGGGATCTCATGCTGG
AGTTCTTCGCCCACCCCAACTTGTTTATTGCAGCTTATAATGGTTACAAATAAAGCAATAGCATCACAAA
TTTCACAAATAAAGCATTTTTTTCACTGCATTCTAGTTGTGGTTTGTCCAAACTCATCAATGTATCTTAT
CATGTCTGTATACCGTCGACCTCTAGCTAGAGCTTGGCGTAATCATGGTCATAGCTGTTTCCTGTGTGAA
ATTGTTATCCGCTCACAATTCCACACAACATACGAGCCGGAAGCATAAAGTGTAAAGCCTGGGGTGCCTA
ATGAGTGAGCTAACTCACATTAATTGCGTTGCGCTCACTGCCCGCTTTCCAGTCGGGAAACCTGTCGTGC
CAGCTGCATTAATGAATCGGCCAACGCGCGGGGAGAGGCGGTTTGCGTATTGGGCGCTCTTCCGCTTCCT
CGCTCACTGACTCGCTGCGCTCGGTCGTTCGGCTGCGGCGAGCGGTATCAGCTCACTCAAAGGCGGTAAT
ACGGTTATCCACAGAATCAGGGGATAACGCAGGAAAGAACATGTGAGCAAAAGGCCAGCAAAAGGCCAGG
AACCGTAAAAAGGCCGCGTTGCTGGCGTTTTTCCATAGGCTCCGCCCCCCTGACGAGCATCACAAAAATC
GACGCTCAAGTCAGAGGTGGCGAAACCCGACAGGACTATAAAGATACCAGGCGTTTCCCCCTGGAAGCTC
CCTCGTGCGCTCTCCTGTTCCGACCCTGCCGCTTACCGGATACCTGTCCGCCTTTCTCCCTTCGGGAAGC
GTGGCGCTTTCTCATAGCTCACGCTGTAGGTATCTCAGTTCGGTGTAGGTCGTTCGCTCCAAGCTGGGCT
GTGTGCACGAACCCCCCGTTCAGCCCGACCGCTGCGCCTTATCCGGTAACTATCGTCTTGAGTCCAACCC
GGTAAGACACGACTTATCGCCACTGGCAGCAGCCACTGGTAACAGGATTAGCAGAGCGAGGTATGTAGGC
GGTGCTACAGAGTTCTTGAAGTGGTGGCCTAACTACGGCTACACTAGAAGAACAGTATTTGGTATCTGCG
CTCTGCTGAAGCCAGTTACCTTCGGAAAAAGAGTTGGTAGCTCTTGATCCGGCAAACAAACCACCGCTGG
TAGCGGTGGTTTTTTTGTTTGCAAGCAGCAGATTACGCGCAGAAAAAAAGGATCTCAAGAAGATCCTTTG
ATCTTTTCTACGGGGTCTGACGCTCAGTGGAACGAAAACTCACGTTAAGGGATTTTGGTCATGAGATTAT
CAAAAAGGATCTTCACCTAGATCCTTTTAAATTAAAAATGAAGTTTTAAATCAATCTAAAGTATATATGA
GTAAACTTGGTCTGACAGTTACCAATGCTTAATCAGTGAGGCACCTATCTCAGCGATCTGTCTATTTCGT
TCATCCATAGTTGCCTGACTCCCCGTCGTGTAGATAACTACGATACGGGAGGGCTTACCATCTGGCCCCA
GTGCTGCAATGATACCGCGAGATCCACGCTCACCGGCTCCAGATTTATCAGCAATAAACCAGCCAGCCGG
AAGGGCCGAGCGCAGAAGTGGTCCTGCAACTTTATCCGCCTCCATCCAGTCTATTAATTGTTGCCGGGAA
GCTAGAGTAAGTAGTTCGCCAGTTAATAGTTTGCGCAACGTTGTTGCCATTGCTACAGGCATCGTGGTGT
CACGCTCGTCGTTTGGTATGGCTTCATTCAGCTCCGGTTCCCAACGATCAAGGCGAGTTACATGATCCCC
CATGTTGTGCAAAAAAGCGGTTAGCTCCTTCGGTCCTCCGATCGTTGTCAGAAGTAAGTTGGCCGCAGTG
TTATCACTCATGGTTATGGCAGCACTGCATAATTCTCTTACTGTCATGCCATCCGTAAGATGCTTTTCTG
TGACTGGTGAGTACTCAACCAAGTCATTCTGAGAATAGTGTATGCGGCGACCGAGTTGCTCTTGCCCGGC
GTCAATACGGGATAATACCGCGCCACATAGCAGAACTTTAAAAGTGCTCATCATTGGAAAACGTTCTTCG
GGGCGAAAACTCTCAAGGATCTTACCGCTGTTGAGATCCAGTTCGATGTAACCCACTCGTGCACCCAACT
GATCTTCAGCATCTTTTACTTTCACCAGCGTTTCTGGGTGAGCAAAAACAGGAAGGCAAAATGCCGCAAA
AAAGGGAATAAGGGCGACACGGAAATGTTGAATACTCATACTCTTCCTTTTTCAATATTATTGAAGCATT
TATCAGGGTTATTGTCTCATGAGCGGATACATATTTGAATGTATTTAGAAAAATAAACAAATAGGGGTTC
CGCGCACATTTCCCCGAAAAGTGCCACCTGACGTC
Features (pLannotate 1.2.2; 21 found; start..end, strand, type, name):
     28..80      -  misc_feature   bom (fragment): basis of mobility region from pBR322
    235..614     +  enhancer       CMV enhancer: human cytomegalovirus immediate early enhancer
    615..818     +  promoter       CMV promoter: human cytomegalovirus (CMV) immediate early promoter
    814..847     +  LTR            5' LTR (truncated) (fragment): truncated 5' long terminal repeat (LTR) from HIV-1
    863..881     +  promoter       T7 promoter: promoter for bacteriophage T7 RNA polymerase
    952..975     +  CDS            3xFLAG (fragment): three tandem FLAG® epitope tags
   1045..1278    +  CDS            VP16_HHV11 (fragment): Experimental evidence at protein level: Swiss-Prot protein existence level 1. May play a role in the aggregation of tegument proteins around nucleocapsids during virus morphogenesis. From Human herpesvirus 1 (strain 17) (HHV-1) (Human herpes simplex virus 1).
   1617..1728    +  polyA_signal   bGH poly(A) signal: bovine growth hormone polyadenylation signal
   1845..1866    +  promoter       SV40 promoter (fragment): SV40 enhancer and early promoter
   1887..2315    +  rep_origin     f1 ori (sequence partly withheld): f1 bacteriophage origin of replication; arrow indicates direction of (+) strand synthesis
   2320..2342    +  promoter       SV40 promoter (fragment): SV40 enhancer and early promoter
   2343..2534    +  promoter       SV40 promoter: SV40 early promoter
   2561..2659    +  CDS            ble (fragment): BLE_KLEPN - Experimental evidence at protein level: Swiss-Prot protein existence level 1. Binding protein with a strong affinity to the bleomycin family of antibiotics. Binds to CL990; an antimitotic-antibiotic compound. From Klebsiella pneumoniae.
   2654..2775    +  polyA_signal   SV40 poly(A) signal: SV40 polyadenylation signal
   2848..2864    -  protein_bind   lac operator: The lac repressor binds to the lac operator to inhibit transcription in E. coli. This inhibition can be relieved by adding lactose or isopropyl-β-D-thiogalactopyranoside (IPTG). lac repressor encoded by lacI
   2872..2902    -  promoter       lac promoter: promoter for the E. coli lac operon
   2917..2938    -  protein_bind   CAP binding site: CAP binding activates transcription in the presence of cAMP. E. coli catabolite activator protein
   2951..3043    -  CDS            lacI (fragment): lac repressor; lacI; The lac repressor binds to the lac operator to inhibit transcription in E. coli. This inhibition can be relieved by adding lactose or isopropyl-β-D-thiogalactopyranoside (IPTG).
   3226..3814    -  rep_origin     ori: high-copy-number ColE1/pMB1/pBR322/pUC origin of replication
   3985..4845    -  CDS            AmpR: β-lactamase; bla; confers resistance to ampicillin, carbenicillin, and related antibiotics
   4846..4950    -  promoter       AmpR promoter: bla
