[The description below was written by a language model from this plasmid's Addgene catalogue record and pLannotate feature annotations shown in this document.]
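Description:
pPD529 VP16-ZF36 is a mammalian expression plasmid of about 5 kb built on pPD005, a pcDNA-derived backbone adapted for Golden Gate assembly. It belongs to the COMET toolkit for composing genetic programs in mammalian cells. In E. coli it is maintained at high copy from a ColE1/pUC-type origin and selected with ampicillin through the β-lactamase gene and its native promoter. An f1 phage origin is also present. The feature table shows an SV40 early promoter and SV40 polyadenylation signal flanking only a short fragment of a bleomycin-resistance (ble) coding sequence. A complete mammalian selection marker therefore does not appear to be annotated, which fits use by transient transfection. Short fragments annotated as lac regulatory elements, lacI, bom and an HIV-1 LTR are most likely backbone remnants or small homology hits rather than functional parts.

The payload is a synthetic transcription factor cloned between NheI and NotI sites. It is driven constitutively by the human CMV immediate-early enhancer and promoter and terminated by the bovine growth hormone polyadenylation signal. A T7 promoter lies just upstream of the coding region. The open reading frame begins with an N-terminal 3xFLAG epitope for detection, followed by the activation domain of herpes simplex virus VP16. The region between VP16 and the terminator is unannotated in the table and presumably encodes the ZF36 zinc-finger DNA-binding domain named in the record. Joining a strong activation domain to a designed zinc finger is expected to yield an activator that switches on reporter or effector genes placed under promoters carrying matching ZF36 binding sites. This makes the plasmid a constitutive input component for engineered mammalian gene circuits.
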