Addgene plasmid #138758: pPD529 VP16-ZF36
Purpose: Constitutive expression of VP16-ZF36 under the CMV promoter.
Depositing lab: Joshua Leonard. Depositing organization: Northwestern University. Publication: The COMET toolkit for composing customizable genetic programs in mammalian cells. Donahue PS, Draut JW, Muldoon JJ, Edelstein HI, Bagheri N, Leonard JN. Nat Commun. 2020 Feb 7;11(1):779. doi: 10.1038/s41467-019-14147-5. PubMed 32034124.
Backbone
  Vector backbone: pPD005 pcDNA Golden Gate
  Vector type: Mammalian Expression, Synthetic Biology
Growth in bacteria
  Bacterial resistance: Ampicillin, 100 μg/mL
  Growth temperature: 37°C
  Growth strain: DH5alpha
  Copy number: High Copy
Gene/Insert
  Gene/Insert name: VP16-ZF36
  Species: Synthetic
  Promoter: CMV
  Tag / fusion protein: 3xFlag (N terminal on insert)
  Cloning method: Restriction Enzyme; 5′ cloning site NheI (not destroyed); 3′ cloning site NotI (not destroyed)
  Sequencing primers: 5′ CGCAAATGGGCGGTAGGCGTG; 3′ TAGAAGGCACAGTCGAGG
Terms and licenses: Academic/Nonprofit Terms; Industry Terms: Not Available to Industry
Depositor comments: Leonard Lab plasmid reference number: L1295
How to cite: pPD529 VP16-ZF36 was a gift from Joshua Leonard (Addgene plasmid # 138758 ; http://n2t.net/addgene:138758 ; RRID:Addgene_138758)
