>Addgene plasmid #138758 | pPD529 VP16-ZF36 | depositor partial sequence | sequence record 268183 | VP16-ZF36 gene
ATGGATTATAAGGATCACGATGGCGACTACAAGGACCACGATATTGACTACAAAGACGATGACGATAAAA
TGGCTCCTAAGAAAAAGCGCAAAGTCGGTATCCATGGCGTTCCCGGATCCGTCGACGGTGGACTGCAGGC
CCCACCAACCGATGTTTCTTTAGGTGATGAGTTACATTTGGACGGTGAGGACGTAGCTATGGCACATGCA
GATGCCTTAGACGATTTTGACTTGGATATGTTAGGAGATGGAGATTCACCAGGACCTGGTTTCACACCAC
ACGATTCAGCTCCATACGGTGCTTTGGACATGGCCGATTTCGAATTTGAACAGATGTTTACTGATGCCTT
GGGTATAGACGAATACGGTGGTGGAGGTACCGGTGGAGCTAGACCCGGGGAGCGCCCCTTCCAGTGTCGC
ATTTGCATGCGGAACTTTTCGGGTAGACAAGCTTTGGATAGACATACCCGTACTCATACCGGTGAAAAAC
CGTTTCAGTGTCGGATCTGTATGCGAAATTTCTCCGATAAAGCTAATTTGACTAGACATCTACGTACGCA
CACCGGCGAGAAGCCATTCCAATGCCGAATATGCATGCGCAACTTCAGTCAAAGAAATAATTTGGGTAGA
CACCTAAAAACCCACCTGAGAGGATCTTAA
